>Addgene plasmid #236914 | HiBiT-TP53(Y220C) Fusion Vector | addgene full sequence | sequence record 473393 | Addgene NGS Result
TCAATATTGGCCATTAGCCATATTATTCATTGGTTATATAGCATAAATCAATATTGGCTATTGGCCATTG
CATACGTTGTATCTATATCATAATATGTACATTTATATTGGCTCATGTCCAATATGACCGCCATGTTGGC
ATTGATTATTGACTAGTTATTAATAGTAATCAATTACGGGGTCATTAGTTCATAGCCCATATATGGAGTT
CCGCGTTACATAACTTACGGTAAATGGCCCGCCTGGCTGACCGCCCAACGACCCCCGCCCATTGACGTCA
ATAATGACGTATGTTCCCATAGTAACGCCAATAGGGACTTTCCATTGACGTCAATGGGTGGAGTATTTAC
GGTAAACTGCCCACTTGGCAGTACATCAAGTGTATCATATGCCAAGTCCGCCCCCTATTGACGTCAATGA
CGGTAAATGGCCCGCCTGGCATTATGCCCAGTACATGACCTTACGGGACTTTCCTACTTGGCAGTACATC
TACGTATTAGTCATCGCTATTACCATGGTGATGCGGTTTTGGCAGTACACCAATGGGCGTGGATAGCGGT
TTGACTCACGGGGATTTCCAAGTCTCCACCCCATTGACGTCAATGGGAGTTTGTTTTGGCACCAAAATCA
ACGGGACTTTCCAAAATGTCGTAATAACCCCGCCCCGTTGACGCAAATGGGCGGTAGGCGTGTACGGTGG
GAGGTCTATATAAGCAGAGCTGGTTTAGTGAACCGTCAGATCACTAGAAGCTTTATTGCGGTAGTTTATC
ACAGTTAAATTGCTAACGCAGTCAGTGCTTCTGACACAACAGTCTCGAACTTAAGCTGCAGAAGTTGGTC
GTGAGGCACTGGGCAGGTAAGTATCAAGGTTACAAGACAGGTTTAAGGAGACCAATAGAAACTGGGCTTG
TCGAGACAGAGAAGACTCTTGCGTTTCTGATAGGCACCTATTGGTCTTACTGACATCCACTTTGCCTTTC
TCTCCACAGGTGTCCACTCCCAGTTCAATTACAGCTCTTAAGGCTAGAGTATTAATACGACTCACTATAG
GGCTAGCGCTCACCATGGTGAGCGGCTGGCGGCTGTTCAAGAAGATTAGCGGGAGCTCCGGTGGCTCGAG
CGGTGCGATCGCC
[1179 nt withheld, positions 1134-2312]
GTTTAAACGAATTCGGGCTCGGTACCCGGGGATCCTCTAGAGTCGACCTGCAGGCATGCAAGCTGATCCG
GCTGCTAACAAAGCCCGAAAGGAAGCTGAGTTGGCTGCTGCCACCGCTGAGCAATAACTAGCATAACCCC
TTGGGGCGGCCGCTTCGAGCAGACATGATAAGATACATTGATGAGTTTGGACAAACCACAACTAGAATGC
AGTGAAAAAAATGCTTTATTTGTGAAATTTGTGATGCTATTGCTTTATTTGTAACCATTATAAGCTGCAA
TAAACAAGTTAACAACAACAATTGCATTCATTTTATGTTTCAGGTTCAGGGGGAGATGTGGGAGGTTTTT
TTAAGCAAGTAAAACCTCTACAAATGTGGTAAAATCGAATTTTAACAAAATATTAACGCTTACAATTTCC
TGATGCGGTATTTTCTCCTTACGCATCTGTGCGGTATTTCACACCGCATACGCGGATCTGCGCAGCACCA
TGGCCTGAAATAACCTCTGAAAGAGGAACTTGGTTAGGTACCTTCTGAGGCGGAAAGAACCAGCTGTGGA
ATGTGTGTCAGTTAGGGTGTGGAAAGTCCCCAGGCTCCCCAGCAGGCAGAAGTATGCAAAGCATGCATCT
CAATTAGTCAGCAACCAGGTGTGGAAAGTCCCCAGGCTCCCCAGCAGGCAGAAGTATGCAAAGCATGCAT
CTCAATTAGTCAGCAACCATAGTCCCGCCCCTAACTCCGCCCATCCCGCCCCTAACTCCGCCCAGTTCCG
CCCATTCTCCGCCCCATGGCTGACTAATTTTTTTTATTTATGCAGAGGCCGAGGCCGCCTCGGCCTCTGA
GCTATTCCAGAAGTAGTGAGGAGGCTTTTTTGGAGGCCTAGGCTTTTGCAAAAAGCTTAATTAACTGTTG
ACAATTAATCATCGGCATAGTATATCGGCATAGTATAATACGACAAGGTGAGGAACTAAACCCAGGAGGC
AGATCATGATTGAACAAGATGGATTGCACGCAGGTTCTCCGGCCGCTTGGGTGGAGAGGCTATTCGGCTA
TGACTGGGCACAACAGACAATCGGCTGCTCTGATGCCGCCGTGTTCCGGCTGTCAGCGCAGGGGCGCCCG
GTTCTTTTTGTCAAGACCGACCTGTCCGGTGCCCTGAATGAACTGCAGGACGAGGCAGCGCGGCTATCGT
GGCTGGCCACGACGGGCGTTCCTTGCGCAGCTGTGCTCGACGTTGTCACTGAAGCGGGAAGGGACTGGCT
GCTATTGGGCGAAGTGCCGGGGCAGGATCTCCTGTCATCTCACCTTGCTCCTGCCGAGAAAGTATCCATC
ATGGCTGATGCAATGCGGCGGCTGCATACGCTTGATCCGGCTACCTGCCCATTCGACCACCAAGCGAAAC
ATCGCATCGAGCGAGCACGTACTCGGATGGAAGCCGGTCTTGTCGATCAGGATGATCTGGACGAAGAGCA
TCAGGGGCTCGCGCCAGCCGAACTGTTCGCCAGGCTCAAGGCGCGCATGCCCGACGGCGAGGATCTCGTC
GTGACCCATGGCGATGCCTGCTTGCCGAATATCATGGTGGAAAATGGCCGCTTTTCTGGATTCATCGACT
GTGGCCGGCTGGGTGTGGCGGACCGCTATCAGGACATAGCGTTGGCTACCCGTGATATTGCTGAAGAGCT
TGGCGGCGAATGGGCTGACCGCTTCCTCGTGCTTTACGGTATCGCCGCTCCCGATTCGCAGCGCATCGCC
TTCTATCGCCTTCTTGACGAGTTCTTCTGAGCGGGACTCTGGGGTTCGAAATGACCGACCAAGCGACGCC
CAACCTGCCATCACGATGGCCGCAATAAAATATCTTTATTTTCATTACATCTGTGTGTTGGTTTTTTGTG
TGAATCGATAGCGATAAGGATCCGCTCATGCGATGATAAGCTGTCAAACATGAGAATTACAACTTATATC
GTATGGGGCTGACTTCAGGTGCTACATTTGAAGAGATAAATTGCACTGAAATCTAGAAATATTTTATCTG
ATTAATAAGATGATCTTCTTGAGATCGTTTTGGTCTGCGCGTAATCTCTTGCTCTGAAAACGAAAAAACC
GCCTTGCAGGGCGGTTTTTCGAAGGTTCTCTGAGCTACCAACTCTTTGAACCGAGGTAACTGGCTTGGAG
GAGCGCAGTCACCAAAACTTGTCCTTTCAGTTTAGCCTTAACCGGCGCATGACTTCAAGACTAACTCCTC
TAAATCAATTACCAGTGGCTGCTGCCAGTGGTGCTTTTGCATGTCTTTCCGGGTTGGACTCAAGACGATA
GTTACCGGATAAGGCGCAGCGGTCGGACTGAACGGGGGGTTCGTGCATACAGTCCAGCTTGGAGCGAACT
GCCTACCCGGAACTGAGTGTCAGGCGTGGAATGAGACAAACGCGGCCATAACAGCGGAATGACACCGGTA
AACCGAAAGGCAGGAACAGGAGAGCGCACGAGGGAGCCGCCAGGGGGAAACGCCTGGTATCTTTATAGTC
CTGTCGGGTTTCGCCACCACTGATTTGAGCGTCAGATTTCGTGATGCTTGTCAGGGGGGCGGAGCCTATG
GAAAAACGGCTTTGCCGCGGCCCTCTCACTTCCCTGTTAAGTATCTTCCTGGCATCTTCCAGGAAATCTC
CGCCCCGTTCGTAAGCCATTTCCGCTCGCCGCAGTCGAACGACCGAGCGTAGCGAGTCAGTGAGCGAGGA
AGCGGAATATATCCTGTATCACATATTCTGCTGACGCACCGGTGCAGCCTTTTTTCTCCTGCCACATGAA
GCACTTCACTGACACCCTCATCAGTGCCAACATAGTAAGCCAGTATACACTCCGCTAGCGCTGATGTCCG
GCGGTGCTTTTGCCGTTACGCACCACCCCGTCATGAGATTACGCGTTTTAGCGGTGCGTACAATTAAGGG
ATTATGGTAAATCCACTTACTGTCTGCCCTCGTAGCCATCGAGATAAACCGCAGTACTCCGGCCACGATG
CGTCCGGCGTAGAGGATCGAGATCT
Features (pLannotate 1.2.2; 22 found; start..end, strand, type, name):
    140..517     +  enhancer       CMV enhancer: human cytomegalovirus immediate early enhancer
    519..718     +  promoter       CMV promoter: human cytomegalovirus (CMV) immediate early promoter
    857..989     +  intron         chimeric intron: chimera between introns from human β-globin and immunoglobulin heavy chain genes
   1033..1051    +  promoter       T7 promoter: promoter for bacteriophage T7 RNA polymerase
   1134..2312    +  CDS            p53 (sequence withheld): human tumor suppressor protein that is often mutated in cancers; Homo sapiens TP53; responds to cellular stresses to regulate the expression of target genes
   2321..2376    +  misc_feature   MCS: pUC18/19 multiple cloning site
   2383..2432    +  CDS            SET1 (fragment): solubility-enhancement tag derived from T7 phage gene 10B
   2440..2459    +  terminator     T7 terminator (fragment): transcription terminator for bacteriophage T7 RNA polymerase
   2481..2602    -  polyA_signal   SV40 poly(A) signal: SV40 polyadenylation signal
   2625..2693    -  CDS            large T antigen (fragment): large T antigen from SV40 (simian virus 40)
   2698..2730    +  rep_origin     M13 ori (fragment): M13 bacteriophage origin of replication; arrow indicates direction of (+) strand synthesis
   2731..2782    -  misc_feature   bom (fragment): basis of mobility region from pBR322
   2847..3204    +  promoter       SV40 promoter: SV40 enhancer and early promoter
   3219..3266    +  promoter       EM7 promoter: synthetic bacterial promoter&nbsp
   3298..4089    +  CDS            neo: KKA2_KLEPN - Also known as kan, nptII. Experimental evidence at protein level: Swiss-Prot protein existence level 1. Resistance to kanamycin, neomycin, paromomycin, ribostamycin, butirosin and gentamicin B. From Klebsiella pneumoniae.
   4156..4204    +  polyA_signal   poly(A) signal: synthetic polyadenylation signal
   4233..4249    -  promoter       tet promoter (fragment): E. coli promoter for tetracycline efflux protein gene
   4361..4906    +  rep_origin     p15A ori: Plasmids containing the medium-copy-number p15A origin of replication can be propagated in E. coli cells that contain a second plasmid with the ColE1 origin.
   4994..5049    +  rep_origin     RSF ori (fragment): Plasmids containing the RSF 1030 origin of replication can be propagated in E. coli cells that contain additional plasmids with compatible origins.
   5148..5174    -  misc_feature   bom (fragment): basis of mobility region from pBR322
   5168..5215    -  mobile_element IS1 (fragment): prokaryotic transposable element IS1
   5223..5294    +  misc_feature   cer region (fragment): ColE1-derived recombination site that helps to maintain plasmids as monomers
