[The description below was written by a language model from this plasmid's Addgene catalogue record and pLannotate feature annotations shown in this document.]
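Description:
HiBiT-TP53(Y220C) Fusion Vector is a 5,347-nt mammalian expression plasmid built on the pBiT3.1-N [CMV/HiBiT/Blast] backbone. It expresses human TP53 carrying the Y220C substitution, fused at its N terminus to the HiBiT tag. Transcription is driven by the human cytomegalovirus immediate early enhancer and promoter, followed by a chimeric β-globin/immunoglobulin intron that generally improves expression. A T7 promoter lies just upstream of the open reading frame. The annotated p53 coding sequence is followed by a short multiple cloning site remnant and an SV40 polyadenylation signal. HiBiT itself is not called in the feature table, presumably because it is too short for automated annotation, but it would occupy the interval between the T7 promoter and the start of p53. HiBiT is a small peptide that complements the LgBiT polypeptide to reconstitute NanoLuc-type luciferase activity, so the abundance of the tagged protein can be read out by luminescence.

For propagation in E. coli the catalogue lists kanamycin selection. This matches the annotated neo/nptII gene, which sits behind tandem SV40 early and EM7 promoters and ends in a synthetic poly(A) signal. The record is inconsistent on two points. Blasticidin is listed as the mammalian selectable marker, as the backbone name implies, yet no blasticidin resistance gene appears in the feature table, and the SV40-driven neo cassette would instead be expected to confer G418 resistance. In addition, the origin is annotated as p15A, which is normally medium copy, while the catalogue describes the plasmid as high copy. The several small fragment hits (SET1, large T antigen, M13 ori, bom, IS1, cer) are probably incidental matches.

The stated purpose is simply to express HiBiT-TP53(Y220C) in mammalian cells. Such a construct suits luminescent measurement of the level or stability of this cancer-associated p53 mutant.
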