Addgene plasmid #236914: HiBiT-TP53(Y220C) Fusion Vector
Purpose: Express HiBiT-TP53(Y220C) in Mammalian Cells under a CMV promoter
Depositing lab: Promega Corporation.
Backbone
  Vector backbone: pBiT3.1-N [CMV/HiBiT/Blast] Vector
  Vector type: Mammalian Expression
  Selectable markers: Blasticidin
Growth in bacteria
  Bacterial resistance: Kanamycin, 50 μg/mL
  Growth temperature: 37°C
  Growth strain: DH5alpha
  Copy number: High Copy
Gene/Insert
  Gene/Insert name: TP53
  Species: H. sapiens (human)
  Mutation: Y220C
  Entrez Gene: TP53 (a.k.a. BCC7, BMFS5, LFS1, P53, TRP53)
  Promoter: CMV
  Tag / fusion protein: HiBiT (N terminal on backbone)
  Cloning method: Other
Terms and licenses: Academic/Nonprofit Terms; Industry Terms
How to cite: HiBiT-TP53(Y220C) Fusion Vector was a gift from Promega Corporation (Addgene plasmid # 236914 ; http://n2t.net/addgene:236914 ; RRID:Addgene_236914)
